Addgene plasmid #154869: pAAV-hSyn-fDIO-rM3D(Gs)-mCherry-WPREpA
Purpose: Human synapsin-1 promoter; Flp-dependent rM3D(Gs) DREADD-mCherry
Depositing lab: Ulrik Gether. Depositing organization: University of Copenhagen.
Backbone
  Vector backbone: pAAV-hSyn-Flp-WPRE
  Backbone manufacturer: Gether lab - modified from Addgene plasmid #55641
  Backbone size w/o insert (bp): 4824
  Total vector size (bp): 6792
  Vector type: Mammalian Expression, AAV ; FLP-FRT
Growth in bacteria
  Bacterial resistance: Ampicillin, 100 μg/mL
  Growth temperature: 37°C
  Growth strain: NEB Stable
  Copy number: High Copy
Gene/Insert
  Gene/Insert name: rM3D(Gs) (alt name: Gs-DREADD)
  Insert size (bp): 1968
  Promoter: Human Synapsin-1
  Tag / fusion protein: mCherry (C terminal on insert)
  Cloning method: Restriction Enzyme; 5′ cloning site Asc1 (not destroyed); 3′ cloning site Nhe1 (not destroyed)
  Sequencing primers: 5′ actcagcgctgcctcagtct; 3′ gatacaaaggcattaaagcagcg
Resource information
  A portion of this plasmid was derived from a plasmid made by: The insert is derived from Addgene #50458 and the backbone is modified (Ef1a promoter replaced with human synapsin promoter Addgene # Plasmid #55641).
Terms and licenses: Academic/Nonprofit Terms; Industry Terms: Not Available to Industry
How to cite: pAAV-hSyn-fDIO-rM3D(Gs)-mCherry-WPREpA was a gift from Ulrik Gether (Addgene plasmid # 154869 ; http://n2t.net/addgene:154869 ; RRID:Addgene_154869)
