[The description below was written by a language model from this plasmid's Addgene catalogue record and pLannotate feature annotations shown in this document.]
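Description:
pAAV-hSyn-fDIO-rM3D(Gs)-mCherry-WPREpA is an adeno-associated virus transfer plasmid for neuron-restricted, Flp recombinase-dependent expression of the Gs-coupled DREADD rM3D(Gs) fused at its C terminus to mCherry. It is about 6.8 kb. The backbone was modified from an earlier fDIO vector by replacing the EF1a promoter with the human synapsin-1 promoter, and the receptor insert came from an existing DREADD plasmid. In bacteria it replicates from a high-copy ColE1/pUC-type origin under ampicillin selection (AmpR), and it also carries an f1 origin. The recorded growth strain is a recombination-reduced host, as is common for ITR-containing plasmids.

Between the AAV2 inverted terminal repeats, which direct packaging of the cassette into recombinant AAV particles, the hSyn promoter is followed by the rM3D(Gs)-mCherry coding sequence in the antisense orientation. The annotation identifies the receptor portion as a rat Chrm3 muscarinic receptor fragment. The inverted cassette is bracketed by oppositely oriented FRT sites. The annotation calls one minimal FRT on each side, each next to a short stretch labelled as β-globin intron fragment; these may correspond to variant FRT sites of the double-inverted (fDIO) design implied by the name, but the record does not confirm this. Without Flp, no sense transcript is produced. With Flp, the cassette is inverted into the sense orientation and the receptor-reporter fusion is expressed. A WPRE downstream enhances transcript stability and expression, and the human growth hormone polyadenylation signal terminates the message.

The construct suits intersectional chemogenetics, in which Gs signalling is activated by a designer ligand only in Flp-expressing neurons, with mCherry marking the recombined cells.
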