Features (pLannotate 1.2.2; 21 found; start..end, strand, type, name):
     19..110     -  repeat_region  AAV2 ITR (fragment): inverted terminal repeat of adeno-associated virus serotype 2 inverted
    155..602     +  promoter       hSyn promoter: human synapsin I promoter; confers neuron-specific expression (Kügler et al., 2003)
    616..633     +  misc_feature   MCS (fragment): pUC18/19 multiple cloning site
    640..673     +  protein_bind   FRT (minimal): supports FLP-mediated excision but not integration (Turan and Bode, 2011) FLP recombinase from the Saccharomyces cerevisiae 2μ plasmid
    674..723     -  intron         β-globin intron (fragment): internally truncated intron from human β-globin
    769..1476    -  CDS            mCherry: mCherry is a basic (constitutively fluorescent) red fluorescent protein published in 2004, derived from Discosoma sp.. It is reported to be a very rapidly-maturing monomer with low acid sensitivity.
   1498..2733    -  CDS            Chrm3 (fragment): ACM3_RAT - Also known as Chrm-3. Experimental evidence at protein level: Swiss-Prot protein existence level 1. The muscarinic acetylcholine receptor mediates various cellular responses, including inhibition of adenylate cyclase, breakdown of phosphoinositides and modulation of potassium channels through the action of G proteins. Primary transducing effect is Pi turnover. From Rattus norvegicus (Rat).
   2746..2779    -  protein_bind   FRT (minimal): supports FLP-mediated excision but not integration (Turan and Bode, 2011) FLP recombinase from the Saccharomyces cerevisiae 2μ plasmid
   2780..2830    -  intron         β-globin intron (fragment): internally truncated intron from human β-globin
   2864..2888    +  misc_feature   MCS (fragment): pBluescript multiple cloning site
   2888..3476    +  misc_feature   WPRE: woodchuck hepatitis virus posttranscriptional regulatory element
   3508..3984    +  polyA_signal   hGH poly(A) signal: human growth hormone polyadenylation signal
   4024..4164    +  repeat_region  AAV2 ITR: inverted terminal repeat of adeno-associated virus serotype 2 inverted
   4169..4220    -  misc_feature   bom (fragment): basis of mobility region from pBR322
   4239..4694    +  rep_origin     f1 ori (sequence partly withheld): f1 bacteriophage origin of replication; arrow indicates direction of (+) strand synthesis
   4695..4744    -  misc_feature   bom (fragment): basis of mobility region from pBR322
   4846..4881    -  CDS            rop (fragment): Rop protein, which maintains plasmids at low copy number; rop
   4976..5080    +  promoter       AmpR promoter: bla
   5081..5941    +  CDS            AmpR: β-lactamase; bla; confers resistance to ampicillin, carbenicillin, and related antibiotics
   6112..6700    +  rep_origin     ori: high-copy-number ColE1/pMB1/pBR322/pUC origin of replication
   6773..19      +  repeat_region  AAV2 ITR (fragment) (across the origin): inverted terminal repeat of adeno-associated virus serotype 2 inverted
>Addgene plasmid #154869 | pAAV-hSyn-fDIO-rM3D(Gs)-mCherry-WPREpA | addgene full sequence | sequence record 308828 | Addgene NGS Result
CGCTCGCTCACTGAGGCCGCCCGGGCGTCGGGCGACCTTTGGTCGCCCGGCCTCAGTGAGCGAGCGAGCG
CGCAGAGAGGGAGTGGCCAACTCCATCACTAGGGGTTCCTGCGGCCGCACGCGTGTGTCTAGACTGCAGA
GGGCCCTGCGTATGAGTGCAAGTGGGTTTTAGGACCAGGATGAGGCGGGGTGGGGGTGCCTACCTGACGA
CCGACCCCGACCCACTGGACAAGCACCCAACCCCCATTCCCCAAATTGCGCATCCCCTATCAGAGAGGGG
GAGGGGAAACAGGATGCGGCGAGGCGCGTGCGCACTGCCAGCTTCAGCACCGCGGACAGTGCCTTCGCCC
CCGCCTGGCGGCGCGCGCCACCGCCGCCTCAGCACTGAAGGCGCGCTGACGTCACTCGCCGGTCCCCCGC
AAACTCCCCTTCCCGGCCACCTTGGTCGCGTCCGCGCCGCCGCCGGCCCAGCCGGACCGCACCACGCGAG
GCGCGAGATAGGGGGGCACGGGCGCGACCATCTGCGCTGCGGCGCCGGCGACTCAGCGCTGCCTCAGTCT
GCGGTGGGCAGCGGAGGAGTCGTGTCGTGCCTGAGAGCGCAGTCGAGAAGGTACCGGATCCTCTAGAGTC
GACTCCGGAGAAGTTCCTATTCTCTAGAAAGTATAGGAACTTCGCAGAATGGTAGCTGGATTGTAGCTGC
TATTAGCAATATGAAACCTCTTAGAAGTTCCTATTCTTCAAAAGGTATAGGAACTTCGGCGCGCCTTACT
TGTACAGCTCGTCCATGCCGCCGGTGGAGTGGCGGCCCTCGGCGCGTTCGTACTGTTCCACGATGGTGTA
GTCCTCGTTGTGGGAGGTGATGTCCAACTTGATGTTGACGTTGTAGGCGCCGGGCAGCTGCACGGGCTTC
TTGGCCTTGTAGGTGGTCTTGACCTCAGCGTCGTAGTGGCCGCCGTCCTTCAGCTTCAGCCTCTGCTTGA
TCTCGCCCTTCAGGGCGCCGTCCTCGGGGTACATCCGCTCGGAGGAGGCCTCCCAGCCCATGGTCTTCTT
CTGCATTACGGGGCCGTCGGAGGGGAAGTTGGTGCCGCGCAGCTTCACCTTGTAGATGAACTCGCCGTCC
TGCAGGGAGGAGTCCTGGGTCACGGTCACCACGCCGCCGTCCTCGAAGTTCATCACGCGCTCCCACTTGA
AGCCCTCGGGGAAGGACAGCTTCAAGTAGTCGGGGATGTCGGCGGGGTGCTTCACGTAGGCCTTGGAGCC
GTACATGAACTGAGGGGACAGGATGTCCCAGGCGAAGGGCAGGGGGCCACCCTTGGTCACCTTCAGCTTG
GCGGTCTGGGTGCCCTCGTAGGGGCGGCCCTCGCCCTCGCCCTCGATCTCGAACTCGTGGCCGTTCACGG
AGCCCTCCATGTGCACCTTGAAGCGCATGAACTCCTTGATGATGGCCATGTTATCCTCCTCGCCCTTGCT
CACCATGGTGGCGACCGGTGGATCCGCCAAGGCCTGCTCCGGCACTCGCTTGTGAAAAATGACCGACTGT
CTCTGCTGGTACTGCTGTTTGCGCCTCTTCCTTTTGTCACACTGGCACAAGAGGAGCGTCTTGAAGGTGG
TTCTGAATGTTTTGTTGCACAGGGCATAGCACACAGGGTTCACGGTGCTGTTGATATAGCACAGCCAGTA
GCCCAGATTCCAATAGGTTTTGGGTATGCAGCTGTCACAGAAGGTGTTCACCAGGACCATGATGTTGTAG
GGGGTCCACGTGATGATGAAGGCCAGCAAGATGGCACTGAGCGTCTGCAGAGCTTTGTGTTCCCTCATGG
CCATGACACGGGACGTCTTCCTCTTGCTGGCACGGCCGTTGCCGAGGATGGGCTGGTGTTGGGGGAGCGG
GGGTGGCTGCGGCTGCTCCTGGCTGCCATAGAACCGGCCCTCGCAGCGGTCGATCTTCCTGATCTGCTCC
TTGGCCTCCCGGTACACCCGCCAGTATAAAATAGTCATGATGGTGACAGGCATGTAAAAGCCAGCGATCG
CCGTGCCGAAGGTGATGGTGGGCTCACTCAGAAACTGAATGAAACATTCTCCTGGGGGCACAGTTCTCTT
CCCTACAAAGTATTGCCAGAACAAGATGGCAGGAGCCCATAGGACAAAGGAGATGACCCAAGCCAGACCA
ATCATCACACCAGCTCGAGCCCTGGTCATCAGGCTCTGGTAGCGGAATGGAGAAGTGATGGAAAAGTACC
TGTCAAAGCTGATGACCAGCAGATTCATGACAGAGGCATTGCTGGCCACACAGTCAATGGAGAGCCAGAG
GTCGCAGGCTAAGTTCCCCAGTGCCCAACGGTTCATAATGATGTAGGTAGTGAACAGGTTCATGGAAATG
ACCCCGATGATCAGGTCTGCACAGGCCAGGCTTAAGAGGAAGTAGTTGTTGACTGTCTTCAGCTGTTTGT
TGACCTTGAAGGCCACAATGACAAGGATGTTGCCAATGATGGTCACCAATGCCAGGAAGCCAGTTAAGAA
GGCAATGAAGACCACTTGCCAGATGGTGTGACCCCCGAGAGGGTCGCTGGAGGTGTCGTTTGAGGAGAAA
TTCCCAGTTTCTTGTGAAATGTTGTAGCTGCCCAACTGAGTGACTGTCCCCAAGGGCAGCCCTGCCTCCG
AGGGACTGTGCACCCAGGAAGAGCTGATGTTGGGAAACAAAGGCGAGGTTGTACTGTTACTGTGCAAGGT
CATGGTGGCGCTAGCGAAGTTCCTATACTTTCTAGAGAATAGGAACTTCTTGCCTTAACCCAGAAATTAT
CACTGTTATTCTTTAGAATGGTGCAAAGAGAAGTTCCTATACCTTTTGAAGAATAGGAACTTCGAATTCG
ATATCAAGCTTATCGATAATCAACCTCTGGATTACAAAATTTGTGAAAGATTGACTGGTATTCTTAACTA
TGTTGCTCCTTTTACGCTATGTGGATACGCTGCTTTAATGCCTTTGTATCATGCTATTGCTTCCCGTATG
GCTTTCATTTTCTCCTCCTTGTATAAATCCTGGTTGCTGTCTCTTTATGAGGAGTTGTGGCCCGTTGTCA
GGCAACGTGGCGTGGTGTGCACTGTGTTTGCTGACGCAACCCCCACTGGTTGGGGCATTGCCACCACCTG
TCAGCTCCTTTCCGGGACTTTCGCTTTCCCCCTCCCTATTGCCACGGCGGAACTCATCGCCGCCTGCCTT
GCCCGCTGCTGGACAGGGGCTCGGCTGTTGGGCACTGACAATTCCGTGGTGTTGTCGGGGAAATCATCGT
CCTTTCCTTGGCTGCTCGCCTATGTTGCCACCTGGATTCTGCGCGGGACGTCCTTCTGCTACGTCCCTTC
GGCCCTCAATCCAGCGGACCTTCCTTCCCGCGGCCTGCTGCCGGCTCTGCGGCCTCTTCCGCGTCTTCGC
CTTCGCCCTCAGACGAGTCGGATCTCCCTTTGGGCCGCCTCCCCGCATCGATACCGAGCGCTGCTCGAGA
GATCTACGGGTGGCATCCCTGTGACCCCTCCCCAGTGCCTCTCCTGGCCCTGGAAGTTGCCACTCCAGTG
CCCACCAGCCTTGTCCTAATAAAATTAAGTTGCATCATTTTGTCTGACTAGGTGTCCTTCTATAATATTA
TGGGGTGGAGGGGGGTGGTATGGAGCAAGGGGCAAGTTGGGAAGACAACCTGTAGGGCCTGCGGGGTCTA
TTGGGAACCAAGCTGGAGTGCAGTGGCACAATCTTGGCTCACTGCAATCTCCGCCTCCTGGGTTCAAGCG
ATTCTCCTGCCTCAGCCTCCCGAGTTGTTGGGATTCCAGGCATGCATGACCAGGCTCAGCTAATTTTTGT
TTTTTTGGTAGAGACGGGGTTTCACCATATTGGCCAGGCTGGTCTCCAACTCCTAATCTCAGGTGATCTA
CCCACCTTGGCCTCCCAAATTGCTGGGATTACAGGCGTGAACCACTGCTCCCTTCCCTGTCCTTCTGATT
TTGTAGGTAACCACGTGCGGACCGAGCGGCCGCAGGAACCCCTAGTGATGGAGTTGGCCACTCCCTCTCT
GCGCGCTCGCTCGCTCACTGAGGCCGGGCGACCAAAGGTCGCCCGACGCCCGGGCTTTGCCCGGGCGGCC
TCAGTGAGCGAGCGAGCGCGCAGCTGCCTGCAGGGGCGCCTGATGCGGTATTTTCTCCTTACGCATCTGT
GCGGTATTTCACACCGCATA
[95 nt withheld, positions 4221-4315]
T
[46 nt withheld, positions 4317-4362]
C
[141 nt withheld, positions 4364-4504]
CCTTTGACGTTGGAGTCCACGTTCTTT
[37 nt withheld, positions 4532-4568]
ACTCTATCTCGGGCTATTCTTTTGATTTATAAGGGATTTTGCCGATTTCGGTCTATTGGTTAAAAAATGA
GCTGATTTAACAAAAATTTAACGCGAATTTTAACAAAATATTAACGTTTACAATTTTATGGTGCACTCTC
AGTACAATCTGCTCTGATGCCGCATAGTTAAGCCAGCCCCGACACCCGCCAACACCCGCTGACGCGCCCT
GACGGGCTTGTCTGCTCCCGGCATCCGCTTACAGACAAGCTGTGACCGTCTCCGGGAGCTGCATGTGTCA
GAGGTTTTCACCGTCATCACCGAAACGCGCGAGACGAAAGGGCCTCGTGATACGCCTATTTTTATAGGTT
AATGTCATGATAATAATGGTTTCTTAGACGTCAGGTGGCACTTTTCGGGGAAATGTGCGCGGAACCCCTA
TTTGTTTATTTTTCTAAATACATTCAAATATGTATCCGCTCATGAGACAATAACCCTGATAAATGCTTCA
ATAATATTGAAAAAGGAAGAGTATGAGTATTCAACATTTCCGTGTCGCCCTTATTCCCTTTTTTGCGGCA
TTTTGCCTTCCTGTTTTTGCTCACCCAGAAACGCTGGTGAAAGTAAAAGATGCTGAAGATCAGTTGGGTG
CACGAGTGGGTTACATCGAACTGGATCTCAACAGCGGTAAGATCCTTGAGAGTTTTCGCCCCGAAGAACG
TTTTCCAATGATGAGCACTTTTAAAGTTCTGCTATGTGGCGCGGTATTATCCCGTATTGACGCCGGGCAA
GAGCAACTCGGTCGCCGCATACACTATTCTCAGAATGACTTGGTTGAGTACTCACCAGTCACAGAAAAGC
ATCTTACGGATGGCATGACAGTAAGAGAATTATGCAGTGCTGCCATAACCATGAGTGATAACACTGCGGC
CAACTTACTTCTGACAACGATCGGAGGACCGAAGGAGCTAACCGCTTTTTTGCACAACATGGGGGATCAT
GTAACTCGCCTTGATCGTTGGGAACCGGAGCTGAATGAAGCCATACCAAACGACGAGCGTGACACCACGA
TGCCTGTAGCAATGGCAACAACGTTGCGCAAACTATTAACTGGCGAACTACTTACTCTAGCTTCCCGGCA
ACAATTAATAGACTGGATGGAGGCGGATAAAGTTGCAGGACCACTTCTGCGCTCGGCCCTTCCGGCTGGC
TGGTTTATTGCTGATAAATCTGGAGCCGGTGAGCGTGGGTCTCGCGGTATCATTGCAGCACTGGGGCCAG
ATGGTAAGCCCTCCCGTATCGTAGTTATCTACACGACGGGGAGTCAGGCAACTATGGATGAACGAAATAG
ACAGATCGCTGAGATAGGTGCCTCACTGATTAAGCATTGGTAACTGTCAGACCAAGTTTACTCATATATA
CTTTAGATTGATTTAAAACTTCATTTTTAATTTAAAAGGATCTAGGTGAAGATCCTTTTTGATAATCTCA
TGACCAAAATCCCTTAACGTGAGTTTTCGTTCCACTGAGCGTCAGACCCCGTAGAAAAGATCAAAGGATC
TTCTTGAGATCCTTTTTTTCTGCGCGTAATCTGCTGCTTGCAAACAAAAAAACCACCGCTACCAGCGGTG
GTTTGTTTGCCGGATCAAGAGCTACCAACTCTTTTTCCGAAGGTAACTGGCTTCAGCAGAGCGCAGATAC
CAAATACTGTTCTTCTAGTGTAGCCGTAGTTAGGCCACCACTTCAAGAACTCTGTAGCACCGCCTACATA
CCTCGCTCTGCTAATCCTGTTACCAGTGGCTGCTGCCAGTGGCGATAAGTCGTGTCTTACCGGGTTGGAC
TCAAGACGATAGTTACCGGATAAGGCGCAGCGGTCGGGCTGAACGGGGGGTTCGTGCACACAGCCCAGCT
TGGAGCGAACGACCTACACCGAACTGAGATACCTACAGCGTGAGCTATGAGAAAGCGCCACGCTTCCCGA
AGGGAGAAAGGCGGACAGGTATCCGGTAAGCGGCAGGGTCGGAACAGGAGAGCGCACGAGGGAGCTTCCA
GGGGGAAACGCCTGGTATCTTTATAGTCCTGTCGGGTTTCGCCACCTCTGACTTGAGCGTCGATTTTTGT
GATGCTCGTCAGGGGGGCGGAGCCTATGGAAAAACGCCAGCAACGCGGCCTTTTTACGGTTCCTGGCCTT
TTGCTGGCCTTTTGCTCACATGTCCTGCAGGCAGCTGCGCGCT
