>Addgene plasmid #154869 | pAAV-hSyn-fDIO-rM3D(Gs)-mCherry-WPREpA | depositor partial sequence | sequence record 299787 | F-hSyn: actcagcgctgcctcagtct; R-WPRE: gatacaaaggcattaaagcagcg
AGGTACCGGATCCTCTAGAGTCGACTCCGGAGAAGTTCCTATTCTCTAGAAAGTATAGGAACTTCGCAGA
ATGGTAGCTGGATTGTAGCTGCTATTAGCAATATGAAACCTCTTAGAAGTTCCTATTCTTCAAAAGGTAT
AGGAACTTCGGCGCGCCTTACTTGTACAGCTCGTCCATGCCGCCGGTGGAGTGGCGGCCCTCGGCGCGTT
CGTACTGTTCCACGATGGTGTAGTCCTCGTTGTGGGAGGTGATGTCCAACTTGATGTTGACGTTGTAGGC
GCCGGGCAGCTGCACGGGCTTCTTGGCCTTGTAGGTGGTCTTGACCTCAGCGTCGTAGTGGCCGCCGTCC
TTCAGCTTCAGCCTCTGCTTGATCTCGCCCTTCAGGGCGCCGTCCTCGGGGTACATCCGCTCGGAGGAGG
CCTCCCAGCCCATGGTCTTCTTCTGCATTACGGGGCCGTCGGAGGGGAAGTTGGTGCCGCGCAGCTTCAC
CTTGTAGATGAACTCGCCGTCCTGCAGGGAGGAGTCCTGGGTCACGGTCACCACGCCGCCGTCCTCGAAG
TTCATCACGCGCTCCCACTTGAAGCCCTCGGGGAAGGACAGCTTCAAGTAGTCGGGGATGTCGGCGGGGT
GCTTCACGTAGGCCTTGGAGCCGTACATGAACTGAGGGGACAGGATGTCCCAGGCGAAGGGCAGGGGGCC
ACCCTTGGTCACCTTCAGCTTGGCGGTCTGGGTGCCCTCGTAGGGGCGGCCCTCGCCCTCGCCCTCGATC
TCGAACTCGTGGCCGTTCACGGAGCCCTCCATGTGCACCTTGAAGCGCATGAACTCCTTGATGATGGCCA
TGTTATCCTCCTCGCCCTTGCTCACCATGGTGGCGACCGGTGGATCCGCCAAGGCCTGCTCCGGCACTCG
CTTGTGAAAAATGACCGACTGTCTCTGCTGGTACTGCTGTTTGCGCCTCTTCCTTTTGTCACACTGGCAC
AAGAGGAGCGTCTTGAAGGTGGTTCTGAATGTTTTGTTGCACAGGGCATAGCACACAGGGTTCACGGTGC
TGTTGATATAGCACAGCCAGTAGCCCAGATTCCAATAGGTTTTGGGTATGCAGCTGTCACAGAAGGTGTT
CACCAGGACCATGATGTTGTAGGGGGTCCACGTGATGATGAAGGCCAGCAAGATGGCACTGAGCGTCTGC
AGAGCTTTGTGTTCCCTCATGGCCATGACACGGGACGTCTTCCTCTTGCTGGCACGGCCGTTGCCGAGGA
TGGGCTGGTGTTGGGGGAGCGGGGGTGGCTGCGGCTGCTCCTGGCTGCCATAGAACCGGCCCTCGCAGCG
GTCGATCTTCCTGATCTGCTCCTTGGCCTCCCGGTACACCCGCCAGTATAAAATAGTCATGATGGTGACA
GGCATGTAAAAGCCAGCGATCGCCGTGCCGAAGGTGATGGTGGGCTCACTCAGAAACTGAATGAAACATT
CTCCTGGGGGCACAGTTCTCTTCCCTACAAAGTATTGCCAGAACAAGATGGCAGGAGCCCATAGGACAAA
GGAGATGACCCAAGCCAGACCAATCATCACACCAGCTCGAGCCCTGGTCATCAGGCTCTGGTAGCGGAAT
GGAGAAGTGATGGAAAAGTACCTGTCAAAGCTGATGACCAGCAGATTCATGACAGAGGCATTGCTGGCCA
CACAGTCAATGGAGAGCCAGAGGTCGCAGGCTAAGTTCCCCAGTGCCCAACGGTTCATAATGATGTAGGT
AGTGAACAGGTTCATGGAAATGACCCCGATGATCAGGTCTGCACAGGCCAGGCTTAAGAGGAAGTAGTTG
TTGACTGTCTTCAGCTGTTTGTTGACCTTGAAGGCCACAATGACAAGGATGTTGCCAATGATGGTCACCA
ATGCCAGGAAGCCAGTTAAGAAGGCAATGAAGACCACTTGCCAGATGGTGTGACCCCCGAGAGGGTCGCT
GGAGGTGTCGTTTGAGGAGAAATTCCCAGTTTCTTGTGAAATGTTGTAGCTGCCCAACTGAGTGACTGTC
CCCAAGGGCAGCCCTGCCTCCGAGGGACTGTGCACCCAGGAAGAGCTGATGTTGGGAAACAAAGGCGAGG
TTGTACTGTTACTGTGCAAGGTCATGGTGGCGCTAGCGAAGTTCCTATACTTTCTAGAGAATAGGAACTT
CTTGCCTTAACCCAGAAATTATCACTGTTATTCTTTAGAATGGTGCAAAGAGAAGTTCCTATACCTTTTG
AAGAATAGGAACTTCGAATTCGATATCAAGCTTATCGATAATCAACCTCTGGATTACAAAATTTGTGA
